>Addgene plasmid #56345 | mPapaya-CytERM-N-17 | depositor partial sequence | sequence record 87245 | insert sequence
GGTTTAGTGAACCGTCAGATCCGCTAGCGCTACCGGACTCAGATCTGGTACCCTTGCAGCTTCCAGTTGT
CAGGAAGAGAAGGCTCCCATGGATCCTGTGGTGGTGCTGGGGCTCTGTCTCTCCTGTTTGCTTCTCCTTT
CACTCTGGAAACAGAGCTATGGGGGAGGGAAGCTTCGAATTCTGCAGTCGACGGTACCGCGGGCCCGGGA
TCCACCGGTCGCCACCATGGTGAGCAAGGGCGAGGGGCAATCGAAGCATGGGCTAAAGGAGGAGATGACG
GTGAAGTACCACATGGAAGGTTGCGTTAATGGTCACAAATTTGTCATTACTGGAGAGGGCATTGGAAACC
CTTTTAAGGGTAAGCAAACTGCAAATTTGTGTGTGATAGAAGGAGGCCCGCTGCCGTTCTCGGAGGACAT
TTTAAGTCCGGGTTTTAAATATGGTGACCGGATTTTCACAGAGTACCCACAGGATATTGTAGATTACTTC
AAGAACTCATGTCCAGCGGGCTATACGTGGGAAAGGAGCTTCCTCTTTGAGGACGGAGCGGTCTGTCGAT
GCAACGTGGACATAACAGTCTCTGAAAAGGAGAACTGCATCTATCACAAAAGTATCTTCAGAGGGGTGAA
TTTTCCCGCCGACGGCCCCGTAATGAAGAAAATGACCACTAATTGGGAAGCTAGTACCGAGAAAATTGTG
CCTGTTCCAAAGCAAGGGATATTAAAAGGAAAGGTCAAAATGTACCTATTGCTGAAGGATGGCGGTCGTT
ATCATTGCCAGTTTGATACGGTATATAAAGCTAAATCAGTGCCCTCCAAGATGCCAGAATGGCATTTTAT
ACAGCATAAGCTCCTTAGGGAGGACCGCTCTGATGCTAAAAACCAGAAATGGCAATTAACAGAACATGCA
ATCGCAGGCATGGACGAGCTGTACAAGTAAGCGGCCGCGACTCTAGATCATAATCAGCCATACCACATTT
GTAGAGGTTTTACTTGCTTTAAAAAACCTCCCACACCTCCCCCTGAACCTGAAACATAAAATGAATGCAA
TTGTTGTTGTTACTT
