>Addgene plasmid #56345 | mPapaya-CytERM-N-17 | addgene partial sequence | sequence record 161147 | CMV-F 5'-CGCAAATGGGCGGTAGGCGTG-3'
AGCAGAGCTGGTTTAGTGAACCGTCAGATCCGCTAGCGCTACCGGACTCAGATCTGGTACCCCTTGCAGC
TTCCAGTTGTCAGGAAGAGAAGGCTCCCATGGATCCTGTGGTGGTGCTGGGGCTCTGTCTCTCCTGTTTG
CTTCTCCTTTCACTCTGGAAACAGAGCTATGGGGGAGGGAAGCTTCGAATTCTGCAGTCGACGGTACCGC
GGGCCCGGGATCCACCGGTCGCCACCATGGTGAGCAAGGGCGAGGGGCAATCGAAGCATGGGCTAAAGGA
GGAGATGACGGTGAAGTACCACATGGAAGGTTGCGTTAATGGTCACAAATTTGTCATTACTGGAGAGGGC
ATTGGAAACCCTTTTAAGGGTAAGCAAACTGCAAATTTGTGTGTGATAGAAGGAGGCCCGCTGCCGTTCT
CGGAGGACATTTTAAGTCCGGGTTTTAAATATGGTGACCGGATTTTCACAGAGTACCCACAGGATATTGT
AGATTACTTCAAGAACTCATGTCCAGCGGGCTATACGTGGGAAAGGAGCTTCCTCTTTGAGGACGGAGCG
GTCTGTCGATGCAACGTGGACATAACAGTCTCTGAAAAGGAGAACTGCATCTATCACAAAAGTATCTTCA
GAGGGGTGAATTTTCCCGCCGACGGCCCCGTAATGAAGAAAATGACCACTAATTGGGAAGCTAGTACCGA
GAAAATTGTGCCTGTTCCAAAGCAAGGGATATTAAAAGGAAAGGTCAAAATGTACCTATTGCTGAAGGAT
GGCGGTCGTTATCATTGCCAGTTTGATACGGTATATAAAGCTAAATCAGTGCCCTCCAAGATGCCAGAAT
GGCATTTTATACAGCATAAGCTCCTTAGGGAGGACCGCTCTGATGCTAA
