[The description below was written by a language model from this plasmid's Addgene catalogue record.]
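Description:
mPapaya-CytERM-N-17 is a mammalian expression plasmid built on the mPapaya-N1 backbone (about 4.75 kb without the insert), an N1-style fusion vector in which a gene of interest is placed upstream of the fluorescent protein coding sequence. It is maintained as a high-copy plasmid in E. coli under kanamycin selection. It also carries a neomycin resistance marker, so transfected mammalian cells can be selected with G418. No feature table accompanies the record, so details such as the origin of replication are not stated. The SV40pA-R sequencing primer does imply an SV40 polyadenylation signal downstream of the fusion.

The insert is CytERM, a sequence derived from cytochrome P450, expressed from the CMV promoter. mPapaya is fused to its C terminus as supplied by the backbone. The record does not specify how much of the cytochrome P450 sequence is included or its species of origin. The "N-17" in the name may refer to the linker between the two parts, but the record does not explain it. CytERM serves as the targeting element, directing the fusion to the endoplasmic reticulum. mPapaya is an engineered monomeric yellow fluorescent protein derived from a Zoanthus species protein, with excitation at 530 nm and emission at 541 nm.

The construct is intended as an endoplasmic reticulum localization marker for fluorescence imaging in mammalian cells. It belongs to a set of fusions made to characterize how mPapaya behaves when targeted to particular subcellular compartments.
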