Addgene plasmid #56345: mPapaya-CytERM-N-17
Purpose: Localization: Endoplasmic Reticulum, Excitation: 530, Emission: 541
Depositing lab: Michael Davidson. Depositing organization: Florida State University, Tallahassee. Publication: An engineered monomeric Zoanthus sp. yellow fluorescent protein. Hoi H, Howe ES, Ding Y, Zhang W, Baird MA, Sell BR, Allen JR, Davidson MW, Campbell RE. Chem Biol. 2013 Oct 24;20(10):1296-304. doi: 10.1016/j.chembiol.2013.08.008. Epub 2013 Oct 3. PubMed 24094838.
Backbone
  Vector backbone: mPapaya-N1
  Backbone size w/o insert (bp): 4750
  Vector type: Mammalian Expression
  Selectable markers: Neomycin (select with G418)
Growth in bacteria
  Bacterial resistance: Kanamycin, 50 μg/mL
  Growth temperature: 37°C
  Growth strain: DH5alpha
  Copy number: High Copy
Gene/Insert
  Gene/Insert name: CytERM (alt names: Cytochrome p450; NM_001171120.1)
  Promoter: CMV
  Tag / fusion protein: mPapaya (C terminal on backbone)
  Cloning method: Unknown
  Sequencing primers: 5′ CMV-F; 3′ SV40pA-R
Terms and licenses: Academic/Nonprofit Terms; Industry Terms: Not Available to Industry
Depositor comments: Cytochrome p450 . Excitation = 530; Emission = 541
How to cite: mPapaya-CytERM-N-17 was a gift from Michael Davidson (Addgene plasmid # 56345 ; http://n2t.net/addgene:56345 ; RRID:Addgene_56345)
